Addgene plasmid #138290: pLVX neo PFKL-GFP, K272R
Purpose: Mammalian Expression, Lentiviral. Expression of human phosphofructokinase, liver isoform PFKL-GFP, K272R, fusion protein
Depositing lab: Gaudenz Danuser. Depositing organization: University of Texas Southwestern Medical Center. Publication: Mechanical regulation of glycolysis via cytoskeleton architecture. Park JS, Burckhardt CJ, Lazcano R, Solis LM, Isogai T, Li L, Chen CS, Gao B, Minna JD, Bachoo R, DeBerardinis RJ, Danuser G. Nature. 2020 Feb 12. pii: 10.1038/s41586-020-1998-1. doi: 10.1038/s41586-020-1998-1. PubMed 32051585.
Backbone
  Vector backbone: pLVX neo
  Backbone manufacturer: Clontech
  Backbone size w/o insert (bp): 8140
  Vector type: Mammalian Expression, Lentiviral
  Selectable markers: Neomycin (select with G418)
Growth in bacteria
  Bacterial resistance: Ampicillin, 100 μg/mL
  Growth temperature: 37°C
  Growth strain: NEB Stable
  Copy number: Unknown
Gene/Insert
  Gene/Insert name: PFKL (alt name: ATP-dependent 6-phosphofructokinase, liver type)
  Species: H. sapiens (human)
  Insert size (bp): 2343
  Mutation: K272R
  Entrez Gene: PFKL (a.k.a. ATP-PFK, PFK-B, PFK-L)
  Promoter: CMV
  Tag / fusion protein: GFP (C terminal on insert)
  Cloning method: Restriction Enzyme; 5′ cloning site XhoI (unknown if destroyed); 3′ cloning site EcoRI (unknown if destroyed)
  Sequencing primers: 5′ CMV forward: CGCAAATGGGCGGTAGGCGTG; 3′ IRES-R: CCTCACATTGCCAAAAGACG
Resource information
  A portion of this plasmid was derived from a plasmid made by: Thermo Ultimate lite Orfeome library: IOH6888; pENTR(tm)221
Terms and licenses: Academic/Nonprofit Terms; Industry Terms: Not Available to Industry
How to cite: pLVX neo PFKL-GFP, K272R was a gift from Gaudenz Danuser (Addgene plasmid # 138290 ; http://n2t.net/addgene:138290 ; RRID:Addgene_138290)
