[The description below was written by a language model from this plasmid's Addgene catalogue record and pLannotate feature annotations shown in this document.]
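Description:
pLVX neo PFKL-GFP, K272R is an HIV-1-based lentiviral transfer plasmid for mammalian expression, built on the Clontech pLVX neo backbone, with a sequenced length of about 11.3 kb. In bacteria it is maintained through a high-copy ColE1/pUC-type origin and selected with ampicillin via the β-lactamase gene. The viral portion carries the elements needed for packaging and transduction: LTR sequences flanking the cassette (both are annotated by the software as truncated 5′ LTRs, each preceded by a nef-derived fragment), the Ψ packaging signal with an adjoining gag fragment, the Rev response element for Rev-dependent nuclear export of the genomic RNA, and the cPPT/CTS, which aids nuclear import of the reverse-transcribed genome. No packaging or envelope genes are annotated beyond these fragments, so those functions would have to be provided in trans.

The payload is driven by the CMV immediate-early enhancer and promoter. It encodes human liver-type phosphofructokinase (PFKL), the enzyme that converts fructose 6-phosphate to fructose 1,6-bisphosphate at the first committed step of glycolysis. The coding sequence carries a K272R substitution and is fused at its C terminus to GFP, annotated as monomeric EGFP with the A206K mutation. Downstream, an EMCV IRES allows translation of a neomycin phosphotransferase gene from the same transcript, so G418 selection enriches for cells expressing the fusion. A WPRE follows to enhance transcript stability and expression.

The record states only that the plasmid is for expressing the mutant PFKL-GFP fusion; it does not explain the functional consequence of K272R. The associated study concerns mechanical regulation of glycolysis through cytoskeletal architecture, which suggests use for stable expression and fluorescence-based monitoring of this PFKL variant in transduced cells.
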