Features (pLannotate 1.2.2; 26 found; start..end, strand, type, name):
      1..204     +  promoter       CMV promoter: human cytomegalovirus (CMV) immediate early promoter
    227..254     +  misc_feature   MCS (fragment): multiple cloning site
    262..2601    +  CDS            PFKL: PFKAL_HUMAN - Experimental evidence at protein level: Swiss-Prot protein existence level 1. Catalyzes the phosphorylation of D-fructose 6-phosphate to fructose 1,6-bisphosphate by ATP, the first committing step of glycolysis (PubMed:22923583). Negatively regulates the phagocyte oxidative burst in response to bacterial infection by controlling cellular NADPH biosynthesis and NADPH oxidase-derived reactive oxygen species. Upon macrophage activation, drives the metabolic switch toward glycolysis, thus preventing glucose turnover that produces NADPH via pentose phosphate pathway (By similarity). F
   2603..2639    +  misc_feature   MCS (fragment): multiple cloning site
   2653..3372    +  CDS            mEGFP: enhanced GFP with monomerizing A206K mutation (Zacharias et al., 2002) mammalian codon-optimized
   3501..3963    +  misc_feature   IRES: internal ribosome entry site (IRES) of the encephalomyocarditis virus (EMCV)
   3982..4771    +  CDS            NeoR/KanR (fragment): aminoglycoside phosphotransferase from Tn5; aph(3')-II (or nptII); confers resistance to neomycin, kanamycin, and G418 (Geneticin®)
   4785..5373    +  misc_feature   WPRE: woodchuck hepatitis virus posttranscriptional regulatory element
   5390..5908    +  CDS            nef (fragment): NEF_HV1BR - Experimental evidence at protein level: Swiss-Prot protein existence level 1. Extracellular Nef protein targets CD4(+) T-lymphocytes for apoptosis by interacting with CXCR4 surface receptors (PubMed:14990729). From Human immunodeficiency virus type 1 group M subtype B (isolate BRU/LAI) (HIV-1).
   5956..6213    +  LTR            5' LTR (truncated): truncated 5' long terminal repeat (LTR) from HIV-1
   6363..6385    -  protein_bind   lac operator (fragment): The lac repressor binds to the lac operator to inhibit transcription in E. coli. This inhibition can be relieved by adding lactose or isopropyl-β-D-thiogalactopyranoside (IPTG). lac repressor encoded by lacI
   6389..6419    -  promoter       lac promoter: promoter for the E. coli lac operon
   6434..6455    -  protein_bind   CAP binding site: CAP binding activates transcription in the presence of cAMP. E. coli catabolite activator protein
   6468..6560    -  CDS            lacI (fragment): lac repressor; lacI; The lac repressor binds to the lac operator to inhibit transcription in E. coli. This inhibition can be relieved by adding lactose or isopropyl-β-D-thiogalactopyranoside (IPTG).
   6743..7331    -  rep_origin     ori: high-copy-number ColE1/pMB1/pBR322/pUC origin of replication
   7502..8362    -  CDS            AmpR: β-lactamase; bla; confers resistance to ampicillin, carbenicillin, and related antibiotics
   8363..8467    -  promoter       AmpR promoter: bla
   8515..8649    +  polyA_signal   SV40 poly(A) signal: SV40 polyadenylation signal
   8816..9145    +  CDS            nef (fragment): NEF_HV1BR - Experimental evidence at protein level: Swiss-Prot protein existence level 1. Extracellular Nef protein targets CD4(+) T-lymphocytes for apoptosis by interacting with CXCR4 surface receptors (PubMed:14990729). From Human immunodeficiency virus type 1 group M subtype B (isolate BRU/LAI) (HIV-1).
   9193..9450    +  LTR            5' LTR (truncated): truncated 5' long terminal repeat (LTR) from HIV-1
   9497..9622    +  misc_feature   HIV-1 Ψ: packaging signal of human immunodeficiency virus type 1
   9606..9944    +  CDS            HIV-1 gag (fragment): gag protein from human immunodeficiency virus 1; gag
  10119..10352   +  misc_feature   RRE: The Rev response element (RRE) of HIV-1 allows for Rev-dependent mRNA export from the nucleus to the cytoplasm.
  10729..10829   +  CDS            Rev (fragment): human immunodeficiency virus 1 (HIV-1) Rev protein; rev; enhances nuclear export of unspliced and incompletely spliced viral mRNAs
  10844..10959   +  misc_feature   cPPT/CTS: central polypurine tract and central termination sequence of HIV-1 (lacking the first T)
  11017..11320   +  enhancer       CMV enhancer: human cytomegalovirus immediate early enhancer
>Addgene plasmid #138290 | pLVX neo PFKL-GFP, K272R | addgene full sequence | sequence record 275327 | Addgene NGS Result
GTGATGCGGTTTTGGCAGTACATCAATGGGCGTGGATAGCGGTTTGACTCACGGGGATTTCCAAGTCTCC
ACCCCATTGACGTCAATGGGAGTTTGTTTTGGCACCAAAATCAACGGGACTTTCCAAAATGTCGTAACAA
CTCCGCCCCATTGACGCAAATGGGCGGTAGGCGTGTACGGTGGGAGGTCTATATAAGCAGAGCTGGTTTA
GTGAACCGTCAGATCCGCTAGCGCTACCGGACTCAGATCTCGAGTTTCGAGATGGCCGCGGTGGACCTGG
AGAAGCTGCGGGCGTCGGGCGCGGGCAAGGCCATCGGCGTCCTGACCAGCGGCGGCGACGCGCAAGGCAT
GAACGCTGCTGTCCGGGCTGTGACGCGCATGGGCATTTATGTGGGTGCCAAAGTCTTCCTCATCTACGAG
GGCTATGAGGGCCTCGTGGAGGGAGGTGAGAACATCAAGCAGGCCAACTGGCTGAGCGTCTCCAACATCA
TCCAGCTGGGCGGCACTATCATTGGCAGCGCTCGCTGCAAGGCCTTTACCACCAGGGAGGGGCGCCGGGC
AGCGGCCTACAACCTGGTCCAGCACGGCATCACCAACCTGTGCGTCATCGGCGGGGATGGCAGCCTTACA
GGTGCCAACATCTTCCGCAGCGAGTGGGGCAGCCTGCTGGAGGAGCTGGTGGCGGAAGGTAAGATCTCAG
AGACTACAGCCCGGACCTACTCGCACCTGAACATCGCGGGCCTAGTGGGCTCCATCGATAACGACTTCTG
CGGCACCGACATGACCATCGGCACGGACTCGGCCCTCCACCGCATCATGGAGGTCATCGATGCCATCACC
ACCACTGCCCAGAGCCACCAGAGGACCTTCGTGCTGGAAGTGATGGGCCGGCACTGCGGGTACCTGGCGC
TGGTATCTGCACTGGCCTCAGGGGCCGACTGGCTGTTCATCCCCGAGGCTCCACCCGAGGACGGCTGGGA
GAACTTCATGTGTGAGAGGCTGGGTGAGACTCGGAGCCGTGGGTCCCGACTGAACATCATCATCATCGCT
GAGGGTGCCATTGACCGCAACGGGAGGCCCATCTCGTCCAGCTACGTGAAGGACCTGGTGGTTCAGAGGC
TGGGCTTCGACACCCGTGTAACTGTGCTGGGCCACGTGCAGCGGGGAGGGACGCCCTCTGCCTTCGACCG
GATCCTGAGCAGCAAGATGGGCATGGAGGCGGTGATGGCGCTGCTGGAAGCCACGCCTGACACGCCGGCC
TGCGTGGTCACCCTCTCGGGGAACCAGTCAGTGCGGCTGCCCCTCATGGAGTGCGTGCAGATGACCAAGG
AAGTGCAGAAAGCCATGGATGACAAGAGGTTTGACGAGGCCACCCAGCTCCGTGGTGGGAGCTTCGAGAA
CAACTGGAACATTTACAAGCTCCTCGCCCACCAGAAGCCCCCCAAGGAGAAGTCTAACTTCTCCCTGGCC
ATCCTGAATGTGGGGGCCCCGGCGGCTGGCATGAATGCGGCCGTGCGCTCGGCGGTGCGGACCGGCATCT
CCCATGGACACACAGTATACGTGGTGCACGATGGCTTCGAAGGCCTAGCCAAGGGTCAGGTGCAAGAAGT
AGGCTGGCACGACGTGGCCGGCTGGTTGGGGCGTGGTGGCTCCATGCTGGGGACCAAGAGGACCCTGCCC
AAGGGCCAGCTGGAGTCCATTGTGGAGAACATCCGCATCTATGGTATTCACGCCCTGCTGGTGGTCGGTG
GGTTTGAGGCCTATGAAGGGGTGCTGCAGCTGGTGGAGGCTCGCGGGCGCTACGAGGAGCTCTGCATCGT
CATGTGTGTCATCCCAGCCACCATCAGCAACAACGTCCCTGGCACCGACTTCAGCCTGGGCTCCGACACT
GCTGTAAATGCCGCCATGGAGAGCTGTGACCGCATCAAACAGTCTGCCTCGGGGACCAAGCGCCGTGTGT
TCATCGTGGAGACCATGGGGGGTTACTGTGGCTACCTGGCCACCGTGACTGGCATTGCTGTGGGGGCCGA
CGCCGCCTACGTCTTCGAGGACCCTTTCAACATCCACGACTTAAAGGTCAACGTGGAGCACATGACGGAG
AAGATGAAGACAGACATTCAGAGGGGCCTGGTGCTGCGGAACGAGAAGTGCCATGACTACTACACCACGG
AGTTCCTGTACAACCTGTACTCATCAGAGGGCAAGGGCGTCTTCGACTGCAGGACCAATGTCCTGGGCCA
CCTGCAGCAGGGTGGCGCTCCAACCCCCTTTGACCGGAACTATGGGACCAAGCTGGGGGTGAAGGCCATG
CTGTGGTTGTCGGAGAAGCTGCGCGAGGTTTACCGCAAGGGACGGGTGTTCGCCAATGCCCCAGACTCGG
CCTGCGTGATCGGCCTGAAGAAGAAGGCGGTGGCCTTCAGCCCCGTCACTGAGCTCAAGAAAGACACTGA
TTTCGAGCACCGCATGCCACGGGAGCAGTGGTGGCTGAGCCTGCGGCTCATGCTGAAGATGCTGGCACAA
TACCGCATCAGTATGGCCGCCTACGTGTCAGGGGAGCTGGAGCACGTGACCCGCCGCACCCTGAGCATGG
ACAAGGGCTTCAGAATTCTGCAGTCGACGGTACCGCGGGCCCGGGATCCACCGGTCGCCACCATGGTGAG
CAAGGGCGAGGAGCTGTTCACCGGGGTGGTGCCCATCCTGGTCGAGCTGGACGGCGACGTAAACGGCCAC
AAGTTCAGCGTGTCCGGCGAGGGCGAGGGCGATGCCACCTACGGCAAGCTGACCCTGAAGTTCATCTGCA
CCACCGGCAAGCTGCCCGTGCCCTGGCCCACCCTCGTGACCACCCTGACCTACGGCGTGCAGTGCTTCAG
CCGCTACCCCGACCACATGAAGCAGCACGACTTCTTCAAGTCCGCCATGCCCGAAGGCTACGTCCAGGAG
CGCACCATCTTCTTCAAGGACGACGGCAACTACAAGACCCGCGCCGAGGTGAAGTTCGAGGGCGACACCC
TGGTGAACCGCATCGAGCTGAAGGGCATCGACTTCAAGGAGGACGGCAACATCCTGGGGCACAAGCTGGA
GTACAACTACAACAGCCACAACGTCTATATCATGGCCGACAAGCAGAAGAACGGCATCAAGGTGAACTTC
AAGATCCGCCACAACATCGAGGACGGCAGCGTGCAGCTCGCCGACCACTACCAGCAGAACACCCCCATCG
GCGACGGCCCCGTGCTGCTGCCCGACAACCACTACCTGAGCACCCAGTCCAAGCTGAGCAAAGACCCCAA
CGAGAAGCGCGATCACATGGTCCTGCTGGAGTTCGTGACCGCCGCCGGGATCACTCTCGGCATGGACGAG
CTGTACAAGTAAAGCGGCCGCGGATCCCGCCCCTCTCCCTCCCCCCCCCCTAACGTTACTGGCCGAAGCC
GCTTGGAATAAGGCCGGTGTGCGTTTGTCTATATGTTATTTTCCACCATATTGCCGTCTTTTGGCAATGT
GAGGGCCCGGAAACCTGGCCCTGTCTTCTTGACGAGCATTCCTAGGGGTCTTTCCCCTCTCGCCAAAGGA
ATGCAAGGTCTGTTGAATGTCGTGAAGGAAGCAGTTCCTCTGGAAGCTTCTTGAAGACAAACAACGTCTG
TAGCGACCCTTTGCAGGCAGCGGAACCCCCCACCTGGCGACAGGTGCCTCTGCGGCCAAAAGCCACGTGT
ATAAGATACACCTGCAAAGGCGGCACAACCCCAGTGCCACGTTGTGAGTTGGATAGTTGTGGAAAGAGTC
AAATGGCTCTCCTCAAGCGTATTCAACAAGGGGCTGAAGGATGCCCAGAAGGTACCCCATTGTATGGGAT
CTGATCTGGGGCCTCGGTGCACATGCTTTACATGTGTTTAGTCGAGGTTAAAAAAACGTCTAGGCCCCCC
GAACCACGGGGACGTGGTTTTCCTTTGAAAAACACGATGATAAGCTTGCCACAACCATGGCTGAACAAGA
TGGATTGCACGCAGGTTCTCCGGCCGCTTGGGTGGAGAGGCTATTCGGCTATGACTGGGCACAACAGACA
ATCGGCTGCTCTGATGCCGCCGTGTTCCGGCTGTCAGCGCAGGGGCGCCCGGTTCTTTTTGTCAAGACCG
ACCTGTCCGGTGCCCTGAATGAACTGCAGGACGAGGCAGCGCGGCTATCGTGGCTGGCCACGACGGGCGT
TCCTTGCGCAGCTGTGCTCGACGTTGTCACTGAAGCGGGAAGGGACTGGCTGCTATTGGGCGAAGTGCCG
GGGCAGGATCTCCTGTCATCTCACCTTGCTCCTGCCGAGAAAGTATCCATCATGGCTGATGCAATGCGGC
GGCTGCATACGCTTGATCCGGCTACCTGCCCATTCGACCACCAAGCGAAACATCGCATCGAGCGAGCACG
TACTCGGATGGAAGCCGGTCTTGTCGATCAGGATGATCTGGACGAAGAGCATCAGGGGCTCGCGCCAGCC
GAACTGTTCGCCAGGCTCAAGGCGCGCATGCCCGACGGCGAGGATCTCGTCGTGACCCATGGCGATGCCT
GCTTGCCGAATATCATGGTGGAAAATGGCCGCTTTTCTGGATTCATCGACTGTGGCCGGCTGGGTGTGGC
GGACCGCTATCAGGACATAGCGTTGGCTACCCGTGATATTGCTGAAGAGCTTGGCGGCGAATGGGCTGAC
CGCTTCCTCGTGCTTTACGGTATCGCCGCTCCCGATTCGCAGCGCATCGCCTTCTATCGCCTTCTTGACG
AGTTCTTCTGAACGCGTCTGGAACAATCAACCTCTGGATTACAAAATTTGTGAAAGATTGACTGGTATTC
TTAACTATGTTGCTCCTTTTACGCTATGTGGATACGCTGCTTTAATGCCTTTGTATCATGCTATTGCTTC
CCGTATGGCTTTCATTTTCTCCTCCTTGTATAAATCCTGGTTGCTGTCTCTTTATGAGGAGTTGTGGCCC
GTTGTCAGGCAACGTGGCGTGGTGTGCACTGTGTTTGCTGACGCAACCCCCACTGGTTGGGGCATTGCCA
CCACCTGTCAGCTCCTTTCCGGGACTTTCGCTTTCCCCCTCCCTATTGCCACGGCGGAACTCATCGCCGC
CTGCCTTGCCCGCTGCTGGACAGGGGCTCGGCTGTTGGGCACTGACAATTCCGTGGTGTTGTCGGGGAAG
CTGACGTCCTTTCCATGGCTGCTCGCCTGTGTTGCCACCTGGATTCTGCGCGGGACGTCCTTCTGCTACG
TCCCTTCGGCCCTCAATCCAGCGGACCTTCCTTCCCGCGGCCTGCTGCCGGCTCTGCGGCCTCTTCCGCG
TCTTCGCCTTCGCCCTCAGACGAGTCGGATCTCCCTTTGGGCCGCCTCCCCGCCTGGAATTAATTCTGCA
GTCGAGACCTAGAAAAACATGGAGCAATCACAAGTAGCAATACAGCAGCTACCAATGCTGATTGTGCCTG
GCTAGAAGCACAAGAGGAGGAGGAGGTGGGTTTTCCAGTCACACCTCAGGTACCTTTAAGACCAATGACT
TACAAGGCAGCTGTAGATCTTAGCCACTTTTTAAAAGAAAAGAGGGGACTGGAAGGGCTAATTCACTCCC
AACGAAGACAAGATATCCTTGATCTGTGGATCTACCACACACAAGGCTACTTCCCTGATTAGCAGAACTA
CACACCAGGGCCAGGGGTCAGATATCCACTGACCTTTGGATGGTGCTACAAGCTAGTACCAGTTGAGCCA
GATAAGGTAGAAGAGGCCAATAAAGGAGAGAACACCAGCTTGTTACACCCTGTGAGCCTGCATGGGATGG
ATGACCCGGAGAGAGAAGTGTTAGAGTGGAGGTTTGACAGCCGCCTAGCATTTCATCACGTGGCCCGAGA
GCTGCATCCGGAGTACTTCAAGAACTGCTGATATCGAGCTTGCTACAAGGGACTTTCCGCTGGGGACTTT
CCAGGGAGGCGTGGCCTGGGCGGGACTGGGGAGTGGCGAGCCCTCAGATCCTGCATATAAGCAGCTGCTT
TTTGCCTGTACTGGGTCTCTCTGGTTAGACCAGATCTGAGCCTGGGAGCTCTCTGGCTAACTAGGGAACC
CACTGCTTAAGCCTCAATAAAGCTTGCCTTGAGTGCTTCAAGTAGTGTGTGCCCGTCTGTTGTGTGACTC
TGGTAACTAGAGATCCCTCAGACCCTTTTAGTCAGTGTGGAAAATCTCTAGCAGTAGTAGTTCATGTCAT
CTTATTATTCAGTATTTATAACTTGCAAAGAAATGAATATCAGAGAGTGAGAGGCCTTGACATTGCTAGC
GTTTACCGTCGACCTCTAGCTAGAGCTTGGCGTAATCATGGTCATAGCTGTTTCCTGTGTGAAATTGTTA
TCCGCTCACAATTCCACACAACATACGAGCCGGAAGCATAAAGTGTAAAGCCTGGGGTGCCTAATGAGTG
AGCTAACTCACATTAATTGCGTTGCGCTCACTGCCCGCTTTCCAGTCGGGAAACCTGTCGTGCCAGCTGC
ATTAATGAATCGGCCAACGCGCGGGGAGAGGCGGTTTGCGTATTGGGCGCTCTTCCGCTTCCTCGCTCAC
TGACTCGCTGCGCTCGGTCGTTCGGCTGCGGCGAGCGGTATCAGCTCACTCAAAGGCGGTAATACGGTTA
TCCACAGAATCAGGGGATAACGCAGGAAAGAACATGTGAGCAAAAGGCCAGCAAAAGGCCAGGAACCGTA
AAAAGGCCGCGTTGCTGGCGTTTTTCCATAGGCTCCGCCCCCCTGACGAGCATCACAAAAATCGACGCTC
AAGTCAGAGGTGGCGAAACCCGACAGGACTATAAAGATACCAGGCGTTTCCCCCTGGAAGCTCCCTCGTG
CGCTCTCCTGTTCCGACCCTGCCGCTTACCGGATACCTGTCCGCCTTTCTCCCTTCGGGAAGCGTGGCGC
TTTCTCATAGCTCACGCTGTAGGTATCTCAGTTCGGTGTAGGTCGTTCGCTCCAAGCTGGGCTGTGTGCA
CGAACCCCCCGTTCAGCCCGACCGCTGCGCCTTATCCGGTAACTATCGTCTTGAGTCCAACCCGGTAAGA
CACGACTTATCGCCACTGGCAGCAGCCACTGGTAACAGGATTAGCAGAGCGAGGTATGTAGGCGGTGCTA
CAGAGTTCTTGAAGTGGTGGCCTAACTACGGCTACACTAGAAGAACAGTATTTGGTATCTGCGCTCTGCT
GAAGCCAGTTACCTTCGGAAAAAGAGTTGGTAGCTCTTGATCCGGCAAACAAACCACCGCTGGTAGCGGT
GGTTTTTTTGTTTGCAAGCAGCAGATTACGCGCAGAAAAAAAGGATCTCAAGAAGATCCTTTGATCTTTT
CTACGGGGTCTGACGCTCAGTGGAACGAAAACTCACGTTAAGGGATTTTGGTCATGAGATTATCAAAAAG
GATCTTCACCTAGATCCTTTTAAATTAAAAATGAAGTTTTAAATCAATCTAAAGTATATATGAGTAAACT
TGGTCTGACAGTTACCAATGCTTAATCAGTGAGGCACCTATCTCAGCGATCTGTCTATTTCGTTCATCCA
TAGTTGCCTGACTCCCCGTCGTGTAGATAACTACGATACGGGAGGGCTTACCATCTGGCCCCAGTGCTGC
AATGATACCGCGAGACCCACGCTCACCGGCTCCAGATTTATCAGCAATAAACCAGCCAGCCGGAAGGGCC
GAGCGCAGAAGTGGTCCTGCAACTTTATCCGCCTCCATCCAGTCTATTAATTGTTGCCGGGAAGCTAGAG
TAAGTAGTTCGCCAGTTAATAGTTTGCGCAACGTTGTTGCCATTGCTACAGGCATCGTGGTGTCACGCTC
GTCGTTTGGTATGGCTTCATTCAGCTCCGGTTCCCAACGATCAAGGCGAGTTACATGATCCCCCATGTTG
TGCAAAAAAGCGGTTAGCTCCTTCGGTCCTCCGATCGTTGTCAGAAGTAAGTTGGCCGCAGTGTTATCAC
TCATGGTTATGGCAGCACTGCATAATTCTCTTACTGTCATGCCATCCGTAAGATGCTTTTCTGTGACTGG
TGAGTACTCAACCAAGTCATTCTGAGAATAGTGTATGCGGCGACCGAGTTGCTCTTGCCCGGCGTCAATA
CGGGATAATACCGCGCCACATAGCAGAACTTTAAAAGTGCTCATCATTGGAAAACGTTCTTCGGGGCGAA
AACTCTCAAGGATCTTACCGCTGTTGAGATCCAGTTCGATGTAACCCACTCGTGCACCCAACTGATCTTC
AGCATCTTTTACTTTCACCAGCGTTTCTGGGTGAGCAAAAACAGGAAGGCAAAATGCCGCAAAAAAGGGA
ATAAGGGCGACACGGAAATGTTGAATACTCATACTCTTCCTTTTTCAATATTATTGAAGCATTTATCAGG
GTTATTGTCTCATGAGCGGATACATATTTGAATGTATTTAGAAAAATAAACAAATAGGGGTTCCGCGCAC
ATTTCCCCGAAAAGTGCCACCTGACGTCGACGGATCGGGAGATCAACTTGTTTATTGCAGCTTATAATGG
TTACAAATAAAGCAATAGCATCACAAATTTCACAAATAAAGCATTTTTTTCACTGCATTCTAGTTGTGGT
TTGTCCAAACTCATCAATGTATCTTATCATGTCTGGATCAACTGGATAACTCAAGCTAACCAAAATCATC
CCAAACTTCCCACCCCATACCCTATTACCACTGCCAATTACCTGTGGTTTCATTTACTCTAAACCTGTGA
TTCCTCTGAATTATTTTCATTTTAAAGAAATTGTATTTGTTAAATATGTACTACAAACTTAGTAGTTGGA
AGGGCTAATTCACTCCCAAAGAAGACAAGATATCCTTGATCTGTGGATCTACCACACACAAGGCTACTTC
CCTGATTAGCAGAACTACACACCAGGGCCAGGGGTCAGATATCCACTGACCTTTGGATGGTGCTACAAGC
TAGTACCAGTTGAGCCAGATAAGGTAGAAGAGGCCAATAAAGGAGAGAACACCAGCTTGTTACACCCTGT
GAGCCTGCATGGGATGGATGACCCGGAGAGAGAAGTGTTAGAGTGGAGGTTTGACAGCCGCCTAGCATTT
CATCACGTGGCCCGAGAGCTGCATCCGGAGTACTTCAAGAACTGCTGATATCGAGCTTGCTACAAGGGAC
TTTCCGCTGGGGACTTTCCAGGGAGGCGTGGCCTGGGCGGGACTGGGGAGTGGCGAGCCCTCAGATCCTG
CATATAAGCAGCTGCTTTTTGCCTGTACTGGGTCTCTCTGGTTAGACCAGATCTGAGCCTGGGAGCTCTC
TGGCTAACTAGGGAACCCACTGCTTAAGCCTCAATAAAGCTTGCCTTGAGTGCTTCAAGTAGTGTGTGCC
CGTCTGTTGTGTGACTCTGGTAACTAGAGATCCCTCAGACCCTTTTAGTCAGTGTGGAAAATCTCTAGCA
GTGGCGCCCGAACAGGGACTTGAAAGCGAAAGGGAAACCAGAGGAGCTCTCTCGACGCAGGACTCGGCTT
GCTGAAGCGCGCACGGCAAGAGGCGAGGGGCGGCGACTGGTGAGTACGCCAAAAATTTTGACTAGCGGAG
GCTAGAAGGAGAGAGATGGGTGCGAGAGCGTCAGTATTAAGCGGGGGAGAATTAGATCGCGATGGGAAAA
AATTCGGTTAAGGCCAGGGGGAAAGAAAAAATATAAATTAAAACATATAGTATGGGCAAGCAGGGAGCTA
GAACGATTCGCAGTTAATCCTGGCCTGTTAGAAACATCAGAAGGCTGTAGACAAATACTGGGACAGCTAC
AACCATCCCTTCAGACAGGATCAGAAGAACTTAGATCATTATATAATACAGTAGCAACCCTCTATTGTGT
GCATCAAAGGATAGAGATAAAAGACACCAAGGAAGCTTTAGACAAGATAGAGGAAGAGCAAAACAAAAGT
AAGACCACCGCACAGCAAGCGGCCGGCCGCTGATCTTCAGACCTGGAGGAGGAGATATGAGGGACAATTG
GAGAAGTGAATTATATAAATATAAAGTAGTAAAAATTGAACCATTAGGAGTAGCACCCACCAAGGCAAAG
AGAAGAGTGGTGCAGAGAGAAAAAAGAGCAGTGGGAATAGGAGCTTTGTTCCTTGGGTTCTTGGGAGCAG
CAGGAAGCACTATGGGCGCAGCGTCAATGACGCTGACGGTACAGGCCAGACAATTATTGTCTGGTATAGT
GCAGCAGCAGAACAATTTGCTGAGGGCTATTGAGGCGCAACAGCATCTGTTGCAACTCACAGTCTGGGGC
ATCAAGCAGCTCCAGGCAAGAATCCTGGCTGTGGAAAGATACCTAAAGGATCAACAGCTCCTGGGGATTT
GGGGTTGCTCTGGAAAACTCATTTGCACCACTGCTGTGCCTTGGAATGCTAGTTGGAGTAATAAATCTCT
GGAACAGATTTGGAATCACACGACCTGGATGGAGTGGGACAGAGAAATTAACAATTACACAAGCTTAATA
CACTCCTTAATTGAAGAATCGCAAAACCAGCAAGAAAAGAATGAACAAGAATTATTGGAATTAGATAAAT
GGGCAAGTTTGTGGAATTGGTTTAACATAACAAATTGGCTGTGGTATATAAAATTATTCATAATGATAGT
AGGAGGCTTGGTAGGTTTAAGAATAGTTTTTGCTGTACTTTCTATAGTGAATAGAGTTAGGCAGGGATAT
TCACCATTATCGTTTCAGACCCACCTCCCAACCCCGAGGGGACCCGACAGGCCCGAAGGAATAGAAGAAG
AAGGTGGAGAGAGAGACAGAGACAGATCCATTCGATTAGTGAACGGATCTCGACGGTATCGCCTTTAAAA
GAAAAGGGGGGATTGGGGGGTACAGTGCAGGGGAAAGAATAGTAGACATAATAGCAACAGACATACAAAC
TAAAGAATTACAAAAACAAATTACAAAAATTCAAAATTTTCGGGTTTATTACAGGGACAGCAGAGATCCA
GTTTATCGATAAGCTTGGGAGTTCCGCGTTACATAACTTACGGTAAATGGCCCGCCTGGCTGACCGCCCA
ACGACCCCCGCCCATTGACGTCAATAATGACGTATGTTCCCATAGTAACGCCAATAGGGACTTTCCATTG
ACGTCAATGGGTGGAGTATTTACGGTAAACTGCCCACTTGGCAGTACATCAAGTGTATCATATGCCAAGT
ACGCCCCCTATTGACGTCAATGACGGTAAATGGCCCGCCTGGCATTATGCCCAGTACATGACCTTATGGG
ACTTTCCTACTTGGCAGTACATCTACGTATTAGTCATCGCTATTACCATG
